Addgene plasmid #42913: PCx35CT-S298ter
Depositing lab: John O'Brien. Depositing organization: University of Texas Health Science Center at Houston. Publication: Protein kinase A mediates regulation of gap junctions containing connexin35 through a complex pathway. Ouyang X, Winbow VM, Patel LS, Burr GS, Mitchell CK, O'Brien J. Brain Res Mol Brain Res. 2005 Apr 27;135(1-2):1-11. 10.1016/j.molbrainres.2004.10.045 PubMed 15857663.
Backbone
  Vector backbone: pET42c
  Backbone manufacturer: Novagen
  Backbone size w/o insert (bp): 5930
  Total vector size (bp): 6067
  Vector type: Bacterial Expression
Growth in bacteria
  Bacterial resistance: Kanamycin, 50 μg/mL
  Growth temperature: 37°C
  Growth strain: DH5alpha
  Growth instructions: Requires a DE3 strain for expression of protein.
  Copy number: High Copy
Gene/Insert
  Gene/Insert name: Connexin 35 C-terminal domain (alt names: Cx35; Cx36; gjd2)
  Species: Perch (Morone americana)
  Insert size (bp): 182
  Mutation: Ser298 stop codon
  GenBank ID: AF059183
  Promoter: T7
  Tag / fusion protein: GST (N terminal on backbone); 6x His (N terminal on backbone); S-tag (N terminal on backbone)
  Cloning method: Restriction Enzyme; 5′ cloning site EcoRI (not destroyed); 3′ cloning site HindIII (not destroyed)
  Sequencing primers: 5′ S-tag; 3′ T7 terminator
Terms and licenses: Academic/Nonprofit Terms; Industry Terms: Not Available to Industry
Depositor comments: Stop codon at CamKII phosphorylation site near tip of the C-terminus. Truncates last 7 amino acids.
How to cite: PCx35CT-S298ter was a gift from John O'Brien (Addgene plasmid # 42913 ; http://n2t.net/addgene:42913 ; RRID:Addgene_42913)
