[The description below was written by a language model from this plasmid's Addgene catalogue record and pLannotate feature annotations shown in this document.]
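Description:
PCx35CT-S298ter is a bacterial expression plasmid built on the Novagen pET42c backbone. It produces a truncated form of the cytoplasmic C-terminal domain of perch (Morone americana) connexin 35, the fish orthologue of Cx36/gjd2, as a recombinant fusion protein. The roughly 180 bp insert was cloned between EcoRI and HindIII sites. The automated annotation labels it as a fragment of human GJD2, which reflects sequence similarity to the closest database match, not the actual species of origin. A stop codon replaces Ser298, a CaMKII phosphorylation site near the tip of the C-terminus, and this removes the last seven amino acids. Because translation ends there, the vector-encoded histidine tag annotated downstream of the insert should not be part of the product.

Expression is driven by a T7 promoter with an adjacent lac operator and the T7 gene 10 ribosome binding site, and it ends at the T7 terminator. The plasmid carries lacI, so transcription stays repressed until induction with IPTG, and protein production requires a DE3 host that supplies T7 RNA polymerase. The connexin fragment is fused downstream of three backbone-encoded N-terminal tags: Schistosoma japonicum GST, a 6xHis tag and an S-tag. These allow affinity purification and detection. The plasmid is selected with kanamycin through the aph(3')-Ia gene and replicates from a pBR322-type origin with the associated bom and rop elements, although the record lists it as high copy. An f1 origin is also present. The associated publication concerns kinase regulation of Cx35 gap junctions, so the fusion protein plausibly served as a phosphorylation substrate lacking the distal site, though the record does not state this use.
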