Features (pLannotate 1.2.2; 22 found; start..end, strand, type, name):
     12..467     +  rep_origin     f1 ori (sequence partly withheld): f1 bacteriophage origin of replication; arrow indicates direction of (+) strand synthesis
    494..551     +  promoter       AmpR promoter (fragment): bla
    560..1375    -  CDS            KanR: aminoglycoside phosphotransferase; aph(3')-Ia; confers resistance to kanamycin in bacteria or G418 (Geneticin®) in eukaryotes
   1497..2085    +  rep_origin     ori: high-copy-number ColE1/pMB1/pBR322/pUC origin of replication
   2271..2413    -  misc_feature   bom: basis of mobility region from pBR322
   2515..2706    -  CDS            rop: Rop protein, which maintains plasmids at low copy number; rop
   2723..3103    +  CDS            YPB1_ECOLX: Protein predicted: Swiss-Prot protein existence level 4. From Escherichia coli.
   3165..3229    -  CDS            TcR (fragment): tetracycline efflux protein; tet; confers resistance to tetracycline
   3244..3265    -  protein_bind   CAP binding site: CAP binding activates transcription in the presence of cAMP. E. coli catabolite activator protein
   3278..4360    -  CDS            lacI: lac repressor; lacI; The lac repressor binds to the lac operator to inhibit transcription in E. coli. This inhibition can be relieved by adding lactose or isopropyl-β-D-thiogalactopyranoside (IPTG).
   4361..4438    -  promoter       lacI promoter: lacI
   4446..4725    -  CDS            TcR (fragment): tetracycline efflux protein; tet; confers resistance to tetracycline
   4751..4769    +  promoter       T7 promoter: promoter for bacteriophage T7 RNA polymerase
   4770..4794    +  protein_bind   lac operator: The lac repressor binds to the lac operator to inhibit transcription in E. coli. This inhibition can be relieved by adding lactose or isopropyl-β-D-thiogalactopyranoside (IPTG). lac repressor encoded by lacI
   4809..4831    +  RBS            RBS: efficient ribosome binding site from bacteriophage T7 gene 10 (Olins and Rangwala, 1989)
   4839..5492    +  CDS            GST26_SCHJA: Experimental evidence at protein level: Swiss-Prot protein existence level 1. GST isoenzymes appear to play a central role in the parasite detoxification system. Other functions are also suspected including a role in increasing the solubility of haematin in the parasite gut. From Schistosoma japonicum (Blood fluke).
   5520..5537    +  CDS            7xHis (fragment): 6xHis affinity tag
   5580..5624    +  CDS            S-Tag: affinity and epitope tag derived from pancreatic ribonuclease A
   5676..5855    +  CDS            GJD2 (fragment): CXD2_HUMAN - Also known as GJA9. Experimental evidence at protein level: Swiss-Prot protein existence level 1. One gap junction consists of a cluster of closely packed pairs of transmembrane channels, the connexons, through which materials of low MW diffuse from one cell to a neighboring cell. From Homo sapiens (Human).
   5895..5918    +  CDS            9xHis (fragment): 9xHis affinity tag
   5944..5987    +  CDS            SET1 (fragment): solubility-enhancement tag derived from T7 phage gene 10B
   5995..6042    +  terminator     T7 terminator: transcription terminator for bacteriophage T7 RNA polymerase
>Addgene plasmid #42913 | PCx35CT-S298ter | depositor full sequence | sequence record 58069 | PCx35CT-S298ter sequence 6067 bps
TGGCGAATGGG
[124 nt withheld, positions 12-135]
C
[91 nt withheld, positions 137-227]
A
[49 nt withheld, positions 229-277]
CCTTTGACGTTGGAGTCCACGTTCTTT
[37 nt withheld, positions 305-341]
ACCCTATCTCGGTCTATTCTTTTGATTTATAAGGGATTTTGCCGATTTCGGCCTATTGGTTAAAAAATGA
GCTGATTTAACAAAAATTTAACGCGAATTTTAACAAAATATTAACGTTTACAATTTCAGGTGGCACTTTT
CGGGGAAATGTGCGCGGAACCCCTATTTGTTTATTTTTCTAAATACATTCAAATATGTATCCGCTCATGA
ATTAATTCTTAGAAAAACTCATCGAGCATCAAATGAAACTGCAATTTATTCATATCAGGATTATCAATAC
CATATTTTTGAAAAAGCCGTTTCTGTAATGAAGGAGAAAACTCACCGAGGCAGTTCCATAGGATGGCAAG
ATCCTGGTATCGGTCTGCGATTCCGACTCGTCCAACATCAATACAACCTATTAATTTCCCCTCGTCAAAA
ATAAGGTTATCAAGTGAGAAATCACCATGAGTGACGACTGAATCCGGTGAGAATGGCAAAAGTTTATGCA
TTTCTTTCCAGACTTGTTCAACAGGCCAGCCATTACGCTCGTCATCAAAATCACTCGCATCAACCAAACC
GTTATTCATTCGTGATTGCGCCTGAGCGAGACGAAATACGCGATCGCTGTTAAAAGGACAATTACAAACA
GGAATCGAATGCAACCGGCGCAGGAACACTGCCAGCGCATCAACAATATTTTCACCTGAATCAGGATATT
CTTCTAATACCTGGAATGCTGTTTTCCCGGGGATCGCAGTGGTGAGTAACCATGCATCATCAGGAGTACG
GATAAAATGCTTGATGGTCGGAAGAGGCATAAATTCCGTCAGCCAGTTTAGTCTGACCATCTCATCTGTA
ACATCATTGGCAACGCTACCTTTGCCATGTTTCAGAAACAACTCTGGCGCATCGGGCTTCCCATACAATC
GATAGATTGTCGCACCTGATTGCCCGACATTATCGCGAGCCCATTTATACCCATATAAATCAGCATCCAT
GTTGGAATTTAATCGCGGCCTAGAGCAAGACGTTTCCCGTTGAATATGGCTCATAACACCCCTTGTATTA
CTGTTTATGTAAGCAGACAGTTTTATTGTTCATGACCAAAATCCCTTAACGTGAGTTTTCGTTCCACTGA
GCGTCAGACCCCGTAGAAAAGATCAAAGGATCTTCTTGAGATCCTTTTTTTCTGCGCGTAATCTGCTGCT
TGCAAACAAAAAAACCACCGCTACCAGCGGTGGTTTGTTTGCCGGATCAAGAGCTACCAACTCTTTTTCC
GAAGGTAACTGGCTTCAGCAGAGCGCAGATACCAAATACTGTCCTTCTAGTGTAGCCGTAGTTAGGCCAC
CACTTCAAGAACTCTGTAGCACCGCCTACATACCTCGCTCTGCTAATCCTGTTACCAGTGGCTGCTGCCA
GTGGCGATAAGTCGTGTCTTACCGGGTTGGACTCAAGACGATAGTTACCGGATAAGGCGCAGCGGTCGGG
CTGAACGGGGGGTTCGTGCACACAGCCCAGCTTGGAGCGAACGACCTACACCGAACTGAGATACCTACAG
CGTGAGCTATGAGAAAGCGCCACGCTTCCCGAAGGGAGAAAGGCGGACAGGTATCCGGTAAGCGGCAGGG
TCGGAACAGGAGAGCGCACGAGGGAGCTTCCAGGGGGAAACGCCTGGTATCTTTATAGTCCTGTCGGGTT
TCGCCACCTCTGACTTGAGCGTCGATTTTTGTGATGCTCGTCAGGGGGGCGGAGCCTATGGAAAAACGCC
AGCAACGCGGCCTTTTTACGGTTCCTGGCCTTTTGCTGGCCTTTTGCTCACATGTTCTTTCCTGCGTTAT
CCCCTGATTCTGTGGATAACCGTATTACCGCCTTTGAGTGAGCTGATACCGCTCGCCGCAGCCGAACGAC
CGAGCGCAGCGAGTCAGTGAGCGAGGAAGCGGAAGAGCGCCTGATGCGGTATTTTCTCCTTACGCATCTG
TGCGGTATTTCACACCGCATATATGGTGCACTCTCAGTACAATCTGCTCTGATGCCGCATAGTTAAGCCA
GTATACACTCCGCTATCGCTACGTGACTGGGTCATGGCTGCGCCCCGACACCCGCCAACACCCGCTGACG
CGCCCTGACGGGCTTGTCTGCTCCCGGCATCCGCTTACAGACAAGCTGTGACCGTCTCCGGGAGCTGCAT
GTGTCAGAGGTTTTCACCGTCATCACCGAAACGCGCGAGGCAGCTGCGGTAAAGCTCATCAGCGTGGTCG
TGAAGCGATTCACAGATGTCTGCCTGTTCATCCGCGTCCAGCTCGTTGAGTTTCTCCAGAAGCGTTAATG
TCTGGCTTCTGATAAAGCGGGCCATGTTAAGGGCGGTTTTTTCCTGTTTGGTCACTGATGCCTCCGTGTA
AGGGGGATTTCTGTTCATGGGGGTAATGATACCGATGAAACGAGAGAGGATGCTCACGATACGGGTTACT
GATGATGAACATGCCCGGTTACTGGAACGTTGTGAGGGTAAACAACTGGCGGTATGGATGCGGCGGGACC
AGAGAAAAATCACTCAGGGTCAATGCCAGCGCTTCGTTAATACAGATGTAGGTGTTCCACAGGGTAGCCA
GCAGCATCCTGCGATGCAGATCCGGAACATAATGGTGCAGGGCGCTGACTTCCGCGTTTCCAGACTTTAC
GAAACACGGAAACCGAAGACCATTCATGTTGTTGCTCAGGTCGCAGACGTTTTGCAGCAGCAGTCGCTTC
ACGTTCGCTCGCGTATCGGTGATTCATTCTGCTAACCAGTAAGGCAACCCCGCCAGCCTAGCCGGGTCCT
CAACGACAGGAGCACGATCATGCTAGTCATGCCCCGCGCCCACCGGAAGGAGCTGACTGGGTTGAAGGCT
CTCAAGGGCATCGGTCGAGATCCCGGTGCCTAATGAGTGAGCTAACTTACATTAATTGCGTTGCGCTCAC
TGCCCGCTTTCCAGTCGGGAAACCTGTCGTGCCAGCTGCATTAATGAATCGGCCAACGCGCGGGGAGAGG
CGGTTTGCGTATTGGGCGCCAGGGTGGTTTTTCTTTTCACCAGTGAGACGGGCAACAGCTGATTGCCCTT
CACCGCCTGGCCCTGAGAGAGTTGCAGCAAGCGGTCCACGCTGGTTTGCCCCAGCAGGCGAAAATCCTGT
TTGATGGTGGTTAACGGCGGGATATAACATGAGCTGTCTTCGGTATCGTCGTATCCCACTACCGAGATGT
CCGCACCAACGCGCAGCCCGGACTCGGTAATGGCGCGCATTGCGCCCAGCGCCATCTGATCGTTGGCAAC
CAGCATCGCAGTGGGAACGATGCCCTCATTCAGCATTTGCATGGTTTGTTGAAAACCGGACATGGCACTC
CAGTCGCCTTCCCGTTCCGCTATCGGCTGAATTTGATTGCGAGTGAGATATTTATGCCAGCCAGCCAGAC
GCAGACGCGCCGAGACAGAACTTAATGGGCCCGCTAACAGCGCGATTTGCTGGTGACCCAATGCGACCAG
ATGCTCCACGCCCAGTCGCGTACCGTCTTCATGGGAGAAAATAATACTGTTGATGGGTGTCTGGTCAGAG
ACATCAAGAAATAACGCCGGAACATTAGTGCAGGCAGCTTCCACAGCAATGGCATCCTGGTCATCCAGCG
GATAGTTAATGATCAGCCCACTGACGCGTTGCGCGAGAAGATTGTGCACCGCCGCTTTACAGGCTTCGAC
GCCGCTTCGTTCTACCATCGACACCACCACGCTGGCACCCAGTTGATCGGCGCGAGATTTAATCGCCGCG
ACAATTTGCGACGGCGCGTGCAGGGCCAGACTGGAGGTGGCAACGCCAATCAGCAACGACTGTTTGCCCG
CCAGTTGTTGTGCCACGCGGTTGGGAATGTAATTCAGCTCCGCCATCGCCGCTTCCACTTTTTCCCGCGT
TTTCGCAGAAACGTGGCTGGCCTGGTTCACCACGCGGGAAACGGTCTGATAAGAGACACCGGCATACTCT
GCGACATCGTATAACGTTACTGGTTTCACATTCACCACCCTGAATTGACTCTCTTCCGGGCGCTATCATG
CCATACCGCGAAAGGTTTTGCGCCATTCGATGGTGTCCGGGATCTCGACGCTCTCCCTTATGCGACTCCT
GCATTAGGAAGCAGCCCAGTAGTAGGTTGAGGCCGTTGAGCACCGCCGCCGCAAGGAATGGTGCATGCAA
GGAGATGGCGCCCAACAGTCCCCCGGCCACGGGGCCTGCCACCATACCCACGCCGAAACAAGCGCTCATG
AGCCCGAAGTGGCGAGCCCGATCTTCCCCATCGGTGATGTCGGCGATATAGGCGCCAGCAACCGCACCTG
TGGCGCCGGTGATGCCGGCCACGATGCGTCCGGCGTAGAGGATCGAGATCGATCTCGATCCCGCGAAATT
AATACGACTCACTATAGGGGAATTGTGAGCGGATAACAATTCCCCTCTAGAAATAATTTTGTTTAACTTT
AAGAAGGAGATATACATATGTCCCCTATACTAGGTTATTGGAAAATTAAGGGCCTTGTGCAACCCACTCG
ACTTCTTTTGGAATATCTTGAAGAAAAATATGAAGAGCATTTGTATGAGCGCGATGAAGGTGATAAATGG
CGAAACAAAAAGTTTGAATTGGGTTTGGAGTTTCCCAATCTTCCTTATTATATTGATGGTGATGTTAAAT
TAACACAGTCTATGGCCATCATACGTTATATAGCTGACAAGCACAACATGTTGGGTGGTTGTCCAAAAGA
GCGTGCAGAGATTTCAATGCTTGAAGGAGCGGTTTTGGATATTAGATACGGTGTTTCGAGAATTGCATAT
AGTAAAGACTTTGAAACTCTCAAAGTTGATTTTCTTAGCAAGCTACCTGAAATGCTGAAAATGTTCGAAG
ATCGTTTATGTCATAAAACATATTTAAATGGTGATCATGTAACCCATCCTGACTTCATGTTGTATGACGC
TCTTGATGTTGTTTTATACATGGACCCAATGTGCCTGGATGCGTTCCCAAAATTAGTTTGTTTTAAAAAA
CGTATTGAAGCTATCCCACAAATTGATAAGTACTTGAAATCCAGCAAGTATATAGCATGGCCTTTGCAGG
GCTGGCAAGCCACGTTTGGTGGTGGCGACCATCCTCCAAAATCGGATGGTTCAACTAGTGGTTCTGGTCA
TCACCATCACCATCACTCCGCGGGTCTGGTGCCACGCGGTAGTACTGCAATTGGTATGAAAGAAACCGCT
GCTGCTAAATTCGAACGCCAGCACATGGACAGCCCAGATCTGGGTACCGGTGGTGGCTCCGGTATTGAGG
GACGCGGGTCCATGGCGATATCGGGGATCCGAATTCTAGAAGAACTCAATCACCTGGGCTGGAGGAAAAT
CAAAACGGCCGTGAGAGGAGTGCAGGCTCGGCGGAAGTCCATTTATGAGATCAGAAATAAGGACTTGCCG
AGGATGAGTGTGCCTAATTTCGGCCGTACTCAGTAGAGTGACTCTGCTTATGTGTAACAAACACACACAT
ACAAGCTTGCGGCCGCACTCGAGCACCACCACCACCACCACCACCACTAATTGATTAATACCTAGGCTGC
TAAACAAAGCCCGAAAGGAAGCTGAGTTGGCTGCTGCCACCGCTGAGCAATAACTAGCATAACCCCTTGG
GGCCTCTAAACGGGTCTTGAGGGGTTTTTTGCTGAAAGGAGGAACTATATCCGGAT
