>Addgene plasmid #42913 | PCx35CT-S298ter | addgene partial sequence | sequence record 60433 | T7term 5'-GCTAGTTATTGCTCAGCGG-3'
TAGGTATTAATCAATTAGTGGTGGTGGTGGTGGTGGTGGTGCTCGAGTGCGGCCGCAAGCTTGTATGTGT
GTGTTTGTTACACATAAGCAGAGTCACTCTACTGAGTACGGCCGAAATTAGGCACACTCATCCTCGGCAA
GTCCTTATTTCTGATCTCATAAATGGACTTCCGCCGAGCCTGCACTCCTCTCACGGCCGTTTTGATTTTC
CTCCAGCCCAGGTGATTGAGTTCTTCTAGAATTCGGATCCCCGATATCGCCATGGACCCGCGTCCCTCAA
TACCGGAGCCACCACCGGTACCCAGATCTGGGCTGTCCATGTGCTGGCGTTCGAATTTAGCAGCAGCGGT
TTCTTTCATACCAATTGCAGTACTACCGCGTGGCACCAGACCCGCGGAGTGATGGTGATGGTGATGACCA
GAACCACTAGTTGAACCATCCGATTTTGGAGGATGGTCGCCACCACCAAACGTGGCTTGCCAGCCCTGCA
AAGGCCATGCTATATACTTGCTGGATTTCAAGTACTTATCAATTTGTGGGATAGCTTCAATACGTTTTTT
AAAACAAACTAATTTTGGGAACGCATCCAGGCACATTGGGTCCATGTATAAAACAACATCAAGAGCGTCA
TACAACATGAAGTCAGGATGGGTTACATGATCACCATTTAAATATGTTTTATGACATAAACGATCTTCGA
ACATTTTCAGCATTTCAGGTAGCTTGCTAAGAAAATCAACTTTGAGAGTTTCAAAGTCTTTACTATATGC
AATTCTCGAAACACCGTATCTAATATCCAAAACCGCTCCTTCAAGCATTGAAATCTCTGCACGCTCTTTT
GGAC
